>Addgene plasmid #199786 | NO- DSD Sensor 2 | addgene full sequence | sequence record 391283 | Addgene NGS Result
CACAGCTAACACCACGTCGTCCCTATCTGCTGCCCTAGGTCTATGAGTGGTTGCTGGATAACTTTACGGG
CATGCATAAGGCTCGTATAATATATTCAGGGAGACCACAACGGTTTCCCTCTACAAATAATTTTGTTTAA
CTTTGAATTCTTCACACAGGAAACCGGTACCATGAGTTTTTCCGTTGATGTGCTGGCGAATATCGCCATC
GAATTGCAGCGTGGGATTGGTCACCAGGATCGTTTTCAGCGCCTGATCACCACGCTACGTCAGGTGCTGG
AGTGCGATGCGTCTGCGTTGCTACGTTACGATTCGCGGCAGTTTATTCCGCTTGCCATCGACGGTCTGGC
AAAGGATGTACTCGGTAGACGCTTTGCGCTGGAAGGGCATCCACGGCTGGAAGCGATTGCCCGCGCCGGG
GATGTGGTGCGCTTTCCCGCAGACAGCGAATTGCCCGATCCCTATGACGGTTTGATTCCTGGGCAGGAGA
GTCTGAAGGTTCACGCCTGCGTTGGTCTGCCATTGTTTGCCGGGCAAAACCTGATCGGCGCACTGACGCT
CGACGGGATGCAGCCCGATCAGTTCGATGTTTTCAGCGACGAAGAGCTACGGCTGATTGCTGCGCTGGCG
GCGGGAGCGTTAAGCAATGCGTTGCTGATTGAACAACTGGAAAGCCAGAATATGCTGCCAGGCGATGCCA
CGCCGTTTGAAGCGGTGAAACAGACGCAGATGATTGGCTTGTCCCCTGGCATGACGCAACTGAAAAAAGA
GATTGAGATTGTGGCGGCGTCCGATCTCAACGTCCTGATCAGCGGTGAGACTGGAACCGGTAAGGAGCTG
GTGGCGAAAGCGATTCATGAAGCCTCGCCACGGGCGGTGAATCCGCTGGTCTATCTCAACTGTGCTGCAC
TGCCGGAAAGTGTGGCGGAAAGTGAGTTGTTCGGGCATGTGAAAGGAGCGTTTACTGGCGCTATCAGTAA
TCGCAGCGGGAAGTTTGAAATGGCGGATAACGGCACGCTGTTTCTGGATGAGATCGGCGAGTTGTCGTTG
GCATTGCAGGCCAAGCTGCTGAGGGTGTTGCAGTATGGCGATATTCAGCGCGTTGGCGATGACCGTTGTT
TGCGGGTCGATGTGCGCGTGCTGGCGGCGACTAACCGCGATTTACGCGAAGAGGTGCTGGCAGGGCGATT
CCGCGCCGATTTGTTTCATCGCCTGAGCGTGTTTCCACTTTCGGTGCCGCCGCTGCGTGAGCGGGGCGAT
GATGTCATTCTGCTGGCGGGGTATTTCTGCGAGCAGTGTCGTTTGCGGCAGGGGCTCTCCCGCGTGGTAT
TAAGTGCCGGAGCGCGAAATTTACTGCAACACTACAGTTTTCCGGGAAACGTGCGCGAACTGGAACATGC
TATTCATCGGGCGGTAGTTCTGGCGAGAGCCACCCGCAGCGGCGATGAAGTGATTCTTGAGGCGCAACAT
TTTGCTTTTCCTGAGGTGACGTTGCCGACGCCAGAAGTGGCGGCGGTGCCCGTTGTTAAGCAAAACCTGC
GTGAAGCGACAGAAGCGTTCCAGCGTGAAACTATTCGTCAGGCACTGGCACAAAATCATCACAACTGGGC
TGCCTGCGCGCGGATGCTGGAAACCGACGTCGCCAACCTGCATCGGCTGGCGAAACGTCTGGGATTGAAG
GATTAAATCTCATGGTACGCGTGCTAGAGGCATCAAATAAAACGAAAGGCTCAGTCGAAAGACTGGGCCT
TTCGTTTTATCTGTTGTTTGTCGGTGAACGCTCTCCTGAGTAGGACAAATCCGCCGCCCTAGACCTAGGG
CCTAGGGTACGGGTTTTGCTGCCCGCAAACGGGCTGTTCTGGTGTTGCTAGTTTGTTATCAGAATCGCAG
ATCCGGCTTCAGCCGGTTTGCCGGCTGAAAGCGCTATTTCTTCCAGAATTGCCATGATTTTTTCCCCACG
GGAGGCGTCACTGGCTCCCGTGTTGTCGGCAGCTTTGATTCGATAAGCAGCATCGCCTGTTTCAGGCTGT
CTATGTGTGACTGTTGAGCTGTAACAAGTTGTCTCAGGTGTTCAATTTCATGTTCTAGTTGCTTTGTTTT
ACTGGTTTCACCTGTTCTATTAGGTGTTACATGCTGTTCATCTGTTACATTGTCGATCTGTTCATGGTGA
ACAGCTTTGAATGCACCAAAAACTCGTAAAAGCTCTGATGTATCTATCTTTTTTACACCGTTTTCATCTG
TGCATATGGACAGTTTTCCCTTTGATATGTAACGGTGAACAGTTGTTCTACTTTTGTTTGTTAGTCTTGA
TGCTTCACTGATAGATACAAGAGCCATAAGAACCTCAGATCCTTCCGTATTTAGCCAGTATGTTCTCTAG
TGTGGTTCGTTGTTTTTGCGTGAGCCATGAGAACGAACCATTGAGATCATACTTACTTTGCATGTCACTC
AAAAATTTTGCCTCAAAACTGGTGAGCTGAATTTTTGCAGTTAAAGCATCGTGTAGTGTTTTTCTTAGTC
CGTTATGTAGGTAGGAATCTGATGTAATGGTTGTTGGTATTTTGTCACCATTCATTTTTATCTGGTTGTT
CTCAAGTTCGGTTACGAGATCCATTTGTCTATCTAGTTCAACTTGGAAAATCAACGTATCAGTCGGGCGG
CCTCGCTTATCAACCACCAATTTCATATTGCTGTAAGTGTTTAAATCTTTACTTATTGGTTTCAAAACCC
ATTGGTTAAGCCTTTTAAACTCATGGTAGTTATTTTCAAGCATTAACATGAACTTAAATTCATCAAGGCT
AATCTCTATATTTGCCTTGTGAGTTTTCTTTTGTGTTAGTTCTTTTAATAACCACTCATAAATCCTCATA
GAGTATTTGTTTTCAAAAGACTTAACATGTTCCAGATTATATTTTATGAATTTTTTTAACTGGAAAAGAT
AAGGCAATATCTCTTCACTAAAAACTAATTCTAATTTTTCGCTTGAGAACTTGGCATAGTTTGTCCACTG
GAAAATCTCAAAGCCTTTAACCAAAGGATTCCTGATTTCCACAGTTCTCGTCATCAGCTCTCTGGTTGCT
TTAGCTAATACACCATAAGCATTTTCCCTACTGATGTTCATCATCTGAGCGTATTGGTTATAAGTGAACG
ATACCGTCCGTTCTTTCCTTGTAGGGTTTTCAATCGTGGGGTTGAGTAGTGCCACACAGCATAAAATTAG
CTTGGTTTCATGCTCCGTTAAGTCATAGCGACTAATCGCTAGTTCATTTGCTTTGAAAACAACTAATTCA
GACATACATCTCAATTGGTCTAGGTGATTTTAATCACTATACCAATTGAGATGGGCTAGTCAATGATAAT
TACTAGTCCTTTTCCTTTGAGTTGTGGGTATCTGTAAATTCTGCTAGACCTTTGCTGGAAAACTTGTAAA
TTCTGCTAGACCCTCTGTAAATTCCGCTAGACCTTTGTGTGTTTTTTTTGTTTATATTCAAGTGGTTATA
ATTTATAGAATAAAGAAAGAATAAAAAAAGATAAAAAGAATAGATCCCAGCCCTGTGTATAACTCACTAC
TTTAGTCAGTTCCGCAGTATTACAAAAGGATGTCGCAAACGCTGTTTGCTCCTCTACAAAACAGACCTTA
AAACCCTAAAGGCTTAAGTAGCACCCTCGCAAGCTCGGGCAAATCGCTGAATATTCCTTTTGTCTCCGAC
CATCAGGCACCTGAGTCGCTGTCTTTTTCGTGACATTCAGTTCGCTGCGCTCACGGCTCTGGCAGCGAAT
GGGGGTAAATGGCACTACAGGCGCCTTTTATGGATTCATGCAAGGAAACTACCCATAATACAAGAAAAGC
CCGTCACGGGCTTCTCAGGGCGTTTTATGGCGGGTCTGCTATGTGGTGCTATCTGACTTTTTGCTGTTCA
GCAGTTCCTGCCCTCTGATTTTCCAGTCTGACCACTTCGGATTATCCCGTGACAGGTCAGACCTTAAAAC
CCTAAAGGCTTAAGTAGCACCCTCGCAAGCTCGGGCAAATCGCTGAATATTCCTTTTGTCTCCGACCATC
AGGCACCTGAGTCGCTGTCTTTTTCGTGACATTCAGTTCGCTGCGCTCACGGCTCTGGCAGTGAATGGGG
GTAAATGGCACTACAGGCGCCTTTTATGGATTCATGCAAGGAAACTACCCATAATACAAGAAAAGCCCGT
CACGGGCTTCTCAGGGCGTTTTATGGCGGGTCTGCTATGTGGTGCTATCTGACTTTTTGCTGTTCAGCAG
TTCCTGCCCTCTGATTTTCCAGTCTGACCACTTCGGATTATCCCGTGACAGGTCATTCAGACTGGCTAAT
GCACCCAGTAAGGCAGCGGTATCATCAACAGGCTTACCCGTCTTACTGTCCCTAGTACTAGTGCTTGGAT
TCTCACCAATAAAAAACGCCCGGCGGCAACCGAGCGTTCTGAACAAATCCAGATGGAGTTCTGAGGTCAT
TACTGGATCTATCAACAGGAGTCCAAGCGAGCTCGTAAACTTGGTCTGACAGTTACCAATGCTTAATCAG
TGAGGCACCTATCTCAGCGATCTGTCTATTTCGTTCATCCATAGTTGCCTGACTCCCCGTCGTGTAGATA
ACTACGATACGGGAGGGCTTACCATCTGGCCCCAGTGCTGCAATGATACCGCGAGACCCACGCTCACCGG
CTCCAGATTTATCAGCAATAAACCAGCCAGCCGGAAGGGCCGAGCGCAGAAGTGGTCCTGCAACTTTATC
CGCCTCCATCCAGTCTATTAATTGTTGCCGGGAAGCTAGAGTAAGTAGTTCGCCAGTTAATAGTTTGCGC
AACGTTGTTGCCATTGCTACAGGCATCGTGGTGTCACGCTCGTCGTTTGGTATGGCTTCATTCAGCTCCG
GTTCCCAACGATCAAGGCGAGTTACATGATCCCCCATGTTGTGCAAAAAAGCGGTTAGCTCCTTCGGTCC
TCCGATCGTTGTCAGAAGTAAGTTGGCCGCAGTGTTATCACTCATGGTTATGGCAGCACTGCATAATTCT
CTTACTGTCATGCCATCCGTAAGATGCTTTTCTGTGACTGGTGAGTACTCAACCAAGTCATTCTGAGAAT
AGTGTATGCGGCGACCGAGTTGCTCTTGCCCGGCGTCAATACGGGATAATACCGCGCCACATAGCAGAAC
TTTAAAAGTGCTCATCATTGGAAAACGTTCTTCGGGGCGAAAACTCTCAAGGATCTTACCGCTGTTGAGA
TCCAGTTCGATGTAACCCACTCGTGCACCCAACTGATCTTCAGCATCTTTTACTTTCACCAGCGTTTCTG
GGTGAGCAAAAACAGGAAGGCAAAATGCCGCAAAAAAGGGAATAAGGGCGACACGGAAATGTTGAATACT
CATACTCTTCCTTTTCAATATTATTGAAGCATTTATCAGGGTTATTGTCTCATGAGCGGATACATATTTG
AATGTATTTAGAAAAATAAACAAATAGGGGTTCCGCGCACATTTCCCCGAAAAGTGCCACCTGACGTCTG
TGGCTTTTATGAAAATCACACAGTGATCACAAATTTTAAACAGAGCACAAAATGCTGCCTCGAAATGAGG
GCGGGAAAATAAGGTTATCAGCCTTGTTTTCTCCCTCATTACTTGAAGGATATGAAGCTAAAACCCTTTT
TTATAAAGCATTTGTCCGAATTCGGACATAATCAAAAAAGCTTAATTAAGATCAATTTGATCTACATCTC
TTTAACCAACAATATGTAAGATCTCAACTACGGAAAAACTCATCTTTGCCTCACTGTCAATTTGACTATA
GATATTGTCATATCGACCATTTGATTGATAGTCATTTTGACTACTCATTAATGGGCATAATTTTATTTAT
AGAGTAAAAACAATCAGATAAAAAACTGGCACGCAATCTGCAATTAGCAAGACATCTTTTTAGAACACGC
TAAAGAGGGGAAAGGTACCATGAGAGCCCTGGTAGTCATCCGCCTGTCCCGCGTCACCGATGCTACGACT
TCACCGGAGCGTCAGCTGGAGTCTTGCCAGCAGCTCTGCGCCCAGCGCGGCTGGGACGTCGTCGGGGTAG
CGGAGGATCTGGACGTCTCCGGGGCGGTCGATCCGTTCGACCGGAAGCGCAGACCGAACCTGGCCCGGTG
GCTAGCGTTCGAGGAGCAACCGTTCGACGTGATCGTGGCGTACCGGGTAGACCGGTTGACCCGATCGATC
CGGCATCTGCAGCAGCTGGTCCACTGGGCCGAGGACCACAAGAAGCTGGTCGTCTCCGCGACCGAAGCGC
ACTTCGATACGACGACGCCGTTTGCGGCGGTCGTCATCGCGCTTATGGGAACGGTGGCGCAGATGGAATT
AGAAGCGATCAAAGAGCGGAACCGTTCGGCTGCGCATTTCAATATCCGCGCCGGGAAATACCGAGGATCC
CTGCCGCCGTGGGGATACCTGCCTACGCGCGTGGACGGGGAGTGGCGGCTGGTGCCGGACCCTGTGCAGC
GAGAGCGCATCCTCGAGGTGTATCACCGCGTCGTCGACAACCACGAGCCGCTGCACCTGGTGGCCCACGA
CCTGAACCGGCGTGGTGTCCTGTCGCCGAAGGACTACTTCGCGCAGCTGCAAGGCCGCGAGCCGCAGGGC
CGGGAGTGGTCGGCTACCGCGCTGAAGCGATCGATGATCTCCGAGGCGATGCTCGGGTACGCGACTCTGA
ACGGTAAGACCGTCCGAGACGACGACGGAGCCCCGCTGGTGCGGGCTGAGCCGATCCTGACCCGTGAGCA
GCTGGAGGCGCTGCGCGCCGAGCTCGTGAAGACCTCCCGGGCGAAGCCCGCGGTGTCTACCCCGTCGCTG
CTGCTGCGGGTGTTGTTCTGTGCGGTGTGCGGGGAGCCCGCGTACAAGTTCGCCGGGGGAGGACGTAAGC
ACCCGCGCTACCGCTGCCGCTCGATGGGGTTCCCGAAGCACTGCGGGAACGGCACGGTGGCGATGGCCGA
GTGGGACGCGTTCTGCGAGGAGCAGGTGCTGGATCTGCTCGGGGACGCGGAGCGTCTGGAGAAAGTCTGG
GTAGCCGGCTCGGACTCCGCGGTCGAACTCGCGGAGGTGAACGCGGAGCTGGTGGACCTGACGTCGCTGA
TCGGCTCCCCGGCCTACCGGGCCGGCTCTCCGCAGCGAGAAGCACTGGATGCCCGTATTGCGGCGCTGGC
CGCGCGGCAAGAGGAGCTGGAGGGTCTAGAGGCTCGCCCGTCTGGCTGGGAGTGGCGCGAGACCGGGCAG
CGGTTCGGGGACTGGTGGCGGGAGCAGGACACCGCGGCAAAGAACACCTGGCTTCGGTCGATGAACGTTC
GGCTGACGTTCGACGTCCGCGGCGGGCTGACTCGCACGATCGACTTCGGGGATCTGCAGGAGTACGAGCA
GCATCTCAGGCTCGGCAGCGTGGTCGAACGGCTACACACCGGGATGTCGAGGCCTGCAGCAAACGACGAA
AACTACGCTGCAGCAGTTTAGACACATGGCATGGATGAACTATACAAATAACCCGGGGGATCCCATGGTA
CGCGTGCTAGAGGCATCAAATAAAACGAAAGGCTCAGTCGAAAGACTGGGCCTTTCGTTTTATCTGTTGT
TTGTCGGTGAACGCTCTCCTGAGTAGGACAAATCCGCCGCCCTAGACCTAG
Features (pLannotate 1.2.2; 11 found; start..end, strand, type, name):
    172..1683    +  CDS            norR: NORR_ECOLI - Also known as ygaA. Experimental evidence at protein level: Swiss-Prot protein existence level 1. Required for the expression of anaerobic nitric oxide (NO) reductase, acts as a transcriptional activator for at least the norVW operon. Activation also requires sigma-54. Not required for induction of the aerobic NO-detoxifying enzyme NO dioxygenase. Binds to the promoter region of norVW, to a consensus target sequence, GT-(N7)-AC, which is highly conserved among proteobacteria. From Escherichia coli (strain K12).
   1714..1800    +  terminator     rrnB T1 terminator: Escherichia coli rrnB; transcription terminator T1 from the E. coli rrnB gene
   2345..3295    -  CDS            Rep101: RepA protein needed for replication with the pSC101 origin; rep101
   3343..3565    -  rep_origin     pSC101 ori: low-copy replication origin that requires the Rep101 protein
   4409..4503    -  terminator     lambda t0 terminator: transcription terminator from phage lambda
   4533..5393    -  CDS            AmpR: β-lactamase; bla; confers resistance to ampicillin, carbenicillin, and related antibiotics
   5394..5497    -  promoter       AmpR promoter: bla
   7479..7499    +  CDS            ssrA tag (LVA) (fragment): C-terminal peptide that mediates degradation in bacteria through the ClpXP and ClpAP proteases (McGinness et al., 2006) mutant LVA variant that confers accelerated degradation under some conditions (Andersen et al., 1998)
   7512..7541    +  CDS            ecliptic pHluorin (fragment): pH-sensitive mutant of green fluorescent protein (Miesenböck et al., 1998) responds to a drop in pH with a gradual loss (eclipsing) of excitation at 475 nm, accompanied by a reduction of excitation at 395 nm
   7577..7663    +  terminator     rrnB T1 terminator: Escherichia coli rrnB; transcription terminator T1 from the E. coli rrnB gene
   7672..62      +  CDS            sspB (fragment) (across the origin): SSPB_ECOLI - Experimental evidence at protein level: Swiss-Prot protein existence level 1. Also stimulates degradation of the N-terminus of RseA (residues 1-108, alone or in complex with sigma-E) by ClpX-ClpP in a non-ssrA-mediated fashion. From Escherichia coli (strain K12).
