[The description below was written by a language model from this plasmid's Addgene catalogue record and pLannotate feature annotations shown in this document.]
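Description:
NO- DSD Sensor 2 is a bacterial synthetic-biology plasmid built on the pZS2 backbone and carrying a synthetic gene circuit for sensing nitric oxide. It replicates from the low-copy pSC101 origin, supported by the plasmid-encoded Rep101 (RepA) protein. Selection is by ampicillin, through a β-lactamase gene driven by its native bla promoter and followed by a lambda t0 terminator. The catalogue lists the copy number as unknown, although a pSC101 origin is generally associated with low copy. The circuit was assembled by Gibson cloning.

The clearest annotated payload element is a full-length norR coding sequence from E. coli K12, followed by an rrnB T1 terminator. NorR is the NO-responsive, sigma-54-dependent transcriptional activator of the norVW operon, so it plausibly serves as the sensing component. However, the feature table does not annotate the promoter driving norR, any NorR-responsive promoter, or the circuit's output gene. About two kilobases between the AmpR promoter and the next annotated feature carry no annotation. Downstream of that gap are only short fragment matches: an LVA-type ssrA degradation tag, a small stretch resembling a GFP-family protein (ecliptic pHluorin) and a second rrnB T1 terminator. An sspB-like fragment also spans the sequence origin. These may be real elements for tuning protein turnover or reporting, or may be incidental matches, and the record does not settle which. It also does not explain what "DSD" stands for.

The depositor notes that the NO sensor was validated in murine and swine models. The associated publication describes an ingestible capsule for detecting labile inflammatory biomarkers in situ, which is consistent with use in whole-cell bacterial biosensors of gut inflammation.
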