Addgene plasmid #199786: NO- DSD Sensor 2
Purpose: Synthetic gene circuit
Depositing lab: Timothy Lu. Depositing organization: Massachusetts Institute of Technology. Publication: Sub-1.4 cm(3) capsule for detecting labile inflammatory biomarkers in situ. Inda-Webb ME, Jimenez M, Liu Q, Phan NV, Ahn J, Steiger C, Wentworth A, Riaz A, Zirtiloglu T, Wong K, Ishida K, Fabian N, Jenkins J, Kuosmanen J, Madani W, McNally R, Lai Y, Hayward A, Mimee M, Nadeau P, Chandrakasan AP, Traverso G, Yazicigil RT, Lu TK. Nature. 2023 Aug;620(7973):386-392. doi: 10.1038/s41586-023-06369-x. Epub 2023 Jul 26. PubMed 37495692.
Backbone
  Vector backbone: pZS2
  Vector type: Synthetic Biology
Growth in bacteria
  Bacterial resistance: Ampicillin, 100 μg/mL
  Growth temperature: 37°C
  Growth strain: DH5alpha
  Copy number: Unknown
Gene/Insert
  Gene/Insert name: NO- DSD Sensor
  Species: Synthetic
  Cloning method: Gibson Cloning
Terms and licenses: Academic/Nonprofit Terms; Industry Terms: Not Available to Industry
Depositor comments: NO sensor validated in murine and swine models. Please visit https://doi.org/10.1101/2022.02.16.480562 for bioRxiv preprint.
How to cite: NO- DSD Sensor 2 was a gift from Timothy Lu (Addgene plasmid # 199786 ; http://n2t.net/addgene:199786 ; RRID:Addgene_199786)
